>Addgene plasmid #167832 | pInducer(p20) x mKate2-NLS-P2A-HRas(N17)_ires-puro | addgene full sequence | sequence record 330719 | Addgene NGS Result
TGGAAGGGCTAATTCACTCCCAAAGAAGACAAGATATCCTTGATCTGTGGATCTACCACACACAAGGCTA
CTTCCCTGATTAGCAGAACTACACACCAGGGCCAGGGGTCAGATATCCACTGACCTTTGGATGGTGCTAC
AAGCTAGTACCAGTTGAGCCAGATAAGGTAGAAGAGGCCAATAAAGGAGAGAACACCAGCTTGTTACACC
CTGTGAGCCTGCATGGGATGGATGACCCGGAGAGAGAAGTGTTAGAGTGGAGGTTTGACAGCCGCCTAGC
ATTTCATCACGTGGCCCGAGAGCTGCATCCGGAGTACTTCAAGAACTGCTGATATCGAGCTTGCTACAAG
GGACTTTCCGCTGGGGACTTTCCAGGGAGGCGTGGCCTGGGCGGGACTGGGGAGTGGCGAGCCCTCAGAT
CCTGCATATAAGCAGCTGCTTTTTGCCTGTACTGGGTCTCTCTGGTTAGACCAGATCTGAGCCTGGGAGC
TCTCTGGCTAACTAGGGAACCCACTGCTTAAGCCTCAATAAAGCTTGCCTTGAGTGCTTCAAGTAGTGTG
TGCCCGTCTGTTGTGTGACTCTGGTAACTAGAGATCCCTCAGACCCTTTTAGTCAGTGTGGAAAATCTCT
AGCAGTGGCGCCCGAACAGGGACTTGAAAGCGAAAGGGAAACCAGAGGAGCTCTCTCGACGCAGGACTCG
GCTTGCTGAAGCGCGCACGGCAAGAGGCGAGGGGCGGCGACTGGTGAGTACGCCAAAAATTTTGACTAGC
GGAGGCTAGAAGGAGAGAGATGGGTGCGAGAGCGTCAGTATTAAGCGGGGGAGAATTAGATCGCGATGGG
AAAAAATTCGGTTAAGGCCAGGGGGAAAGAAAAAATATAAATTAAAACATATAGTATGGGCAAGCAGGGA
GCTAGAACGATTCGCAGTTAATCCTGGCCTGTTAGAAACATCAGAAGGCTGTAGACAAATACTGGGACAG
CTACAACCATCCCTTCAGACAGGATCAGAAGAACTTAGATCATTATATAATACAGTAGCAACCCTCTATT
GTGTGCATCAAAGGATAGAGATAAAAGACACCAAGGAAGCTTTAGACAAGATAGAGGAAGAGCAAAACAA
AAGTAAGACCACCGCACAGCAAGCGGCCGGCCGCTGATCTTCAGACCTGGAGGAGGAGATATGAGGGACA
ATTGGAGAAGTGAATTATATAAATATAAAGTAGTAAAAATTGAACCATTAGGAGTAGCACCCACCAAGGC
AAAGAGAAGAGTGGTGCAGAGAGAAAAAAGAGCAGTGGGAATAGGAGCTTTGTTCCTTGGGTTCTTGGGA
GCAGCAGGAAGCACTATGGGCGCAGCGTCAATGACGCTGACGGTACAGGCCAGACAATTATTGTCTGGTA
TAGTGCAGCAGCAGAACAATTTGCTGAGGGCTATTGAGGCGCAACAGCATCTGTTGCAACTCACAGTCTG
GGGCATCAAGCAGCTCCAGGCAAGAATCCTGGCTGTGGAAAGATACCTAAAGGATCAACAGCTCCTGGGG
ATTTGGGGTTGCTCTGGAAAACTCATTTGCACCACTGCTGTGCCTTGGAATGCTAGTTGGAGTAATAAAT
CTCTGGAACAGATTTGGAATCACACGACCTGGATGGAGTGGGACAGAGAAATTAACAATTACACAAGCTT
AATACACTCCTTAATTGAAGAATCGCAAAACCAGCAAGAAAAGAATGAACAAGAATTATTGGAATTAGAT
AAATGGGCAAGTTTGTGGAATTGGTTTAACATAACAAATTGGCTGTGGTATATAAAATTATTCATAATGA
TAGTAGGAGGCTTGGTAGGTTTAAGAATAGTTTTTGCTGTACTTTCTATAGTGAATAGAGTTAGGCAGGG
ATATTCACCATTATCGTTTCAGACCCACCTCCCAACCCCGAGGGGACCCGACAGGCCCGAAGGAATAGAA
GAAGAAGGTGGAGAGAGAGACAGAGACAGATCCATTCGATTAGTGAACGGATCTCGACGGTATCGCCGAA
TTCACAAATGGCAGTATTCATCCACAATTTTAAAAGAAAAGGGGGGATTGGGGGGTACAGTGCAGGGGAA
AGAATAGTAGACATAATAGCAACAGACATACAAACTAAAGAATTACAAAAACAAATTACAAAAATTCAAA
ATTTTCGGGTTTATTACAGGGACAGCAGAGATCCAGTTTGGACTAGGATCCTTTACCACTCCCTATCAGT
GATAGAGAAAAGTGAAAGTCGAGTTTACCACTCCCTATCAGTGATAGAGAAAAGTGAAAGTCGAGTTTAC
CACTCCCTATCAGTGATAGAGAAAAGTGAAAGTCGAGTTTACCACTCCCTATCAGTGATAGAGAAAAGTG
AAAGTCGAGTTTACCACTCCCTATCAGTGATAGAGAAAAGTGAAAGTCGAGTTTACCACTCCCTATCAGT
GATAGAGAAAAGTGAAAGTCGAGTTTACCACTCCCTATCAGTGATAGAGAAAAGTGAAAGTCGAGCTCGG
TACCCGGGTCGAGGTAGGCGTGTACGGTGGGAGGCCTATATAAGCAGAGCTCGTTTAGTGAACCGTCAGA
TCGCCTGGAGACGCCATCCACGCTGTTTTGACCTCCATAGAAGACACCGGGACCGATCCAGCCTCCGCGG
CCCCGAACTAGTCCAGACGCGTTTCCACCATGGTGAGCGAGCTGATTAAGGAGAACATGCACATGAAGCT
GTACATGGAGGGCACCGTGAACAACCACCACTTCAAGTGCACATCCGAGGGCGAAGGCAAGCCCTACGAG
GGCACCCAGACCATGAGAATCAAGGCGGTCGAGGGCGGCCCTCTCCCCTTCGCCTTCGACATCCTGGCTA
CCAGCTTCATGTACGGCAGCAAAACCTTCATCAACCACACCCAGGGCATCCCCGACTTCTTTAAGCAGTC
CTTCCCCGAGGGCTTCACATGGGAGAGAGTCACCACATACGAAGACGGGGGCGTGCTGACCGCTACCCAG
GACACCAGCCTCCAGGACGGCTGCCTCATCTACAACGTCAAGATCAGAGGGGTGAACTTCCCATCCAACG
GCCCTGTGATGCAGAAGAAAACACTCGGCTGGGAGGCCTCCACCGAGACCCTGTACCCCGCTGACGGCGG
CCTGGAAGGCAGAGCCGACATGGCCCTGAAGCTCGTGGGCGGGGGCCACCTGATCTGCAACTTGAAGACC
ACATACAGATCCAAGAAACCCGCTAAGAACCTCAAGATGCCCGGCGTCTACTATGTGGACAGAAGACTGG
AAAGAATCAAGGAGGCCGACAAAGAGACCTACGTCGAGCAGCACGAGGTGGCTGTGGCCAGATACTGCGA
CCTCCCTAGCAAACTGGGGCACAGACCAAAGAAAAAGAGAAAAGTCGGAGGTGGACCAAAGAAGAAGCGA
AAAGTTAGCGCTCCAAAAAAGAAAAGGAAAGTCAGCATGTTAACGGAGCTGTACAAGGCTAGAGATATCG
GATCTGGCGCCACAAACTTCTCCCTGTTGAAGCAGGCGGGAGATGTTGAAGAGAACCCTGGACCTGCTAG
CATGACGGAATATAAGCTTGTGGTGGTGGGCGCCGGCGGTGTGGGCAAGAATGCGCTGACCATCCAGCTG
ATCCAGAACCATTTTGTGGACGAATACGACCCCACTATAGAGGATTCCTACCGGAAGCAGGTGGTCATTG
ATGGGGAGACGTGCCTGTTGGACATCCTGGATACCGCCGGCCAGGAGGAGTACAGCGCCATGCGGGACCA
GTACATGCGCACCGGGGAGGGCTTCCTGTGTGTGTTTGCCATCAACAACACCAAGTCTTTTGAGGACATC
CACCAGTACAGGGAGCAGATCAAACGGGTGAAGGACTCGGATGACGTGCCCATGGTGCTGGTGGGGAACA
AGTGTGACCTGGCTGCACGCACTGTGGAATCTCGGCAGGCTCAGGACCTCGCCCGAAGCTACGGCATCCC
CTACATCGAGACCTCGGCCAAGACCCGGCAGGGAGTGGAGGATGCCTTCTACACGTTGGTGCGTGAGATC
CGGCAGCACAAGCTGCGGAAGCTGAACCCTCCTGATGAGAGTGGCCCCGGCTGCATGAGCTGCAAGTGTG
TGCTCTCCTGACTCGAGTCTAGAGGGCCCGCGGTTCGAATACCCATACGACGTCCCAGACTACGCTTAGT
AATGATTAATTAAACTAGAAATTCTACCGGGTAGGGGAGGCGCTTTTCCCAAGGCAGTCTGGAGTAACCC
ACCCAAGATCTGGCCTCCGCGCCGGGTTTTGGCGCCTCCCGCGGGCGCCCCCCTCCTCACGGCGAGCGCT
GCCACGTCAGACGAAGGGCGCAGCGAGCGTCCTGATCCTTCCGCCCGGACGCTCAGGACAGCGGCCCGCT
GCTCATAAGACTCGGCCTTAGAACCCCAGTATCAGCAGAAGGACATTTTAGGACGGGACTTGGGTGACTC
TAGGGCACTGGTTTTCTTTCCAGAGAGCGGAACAGGCGAGGAAAAGTAGTCCCTTCTCGGCGATTCTGCG
GAGGGATCTCCGTGGGGCGGTGAACGCCGATGATTATATAAGGACGCGCCGGGTGTGGCACAGCTAGTTC
CGTCGCAGCCGGGATTTGGGTCGCGGTTCTTGTTTGTGGATCGCTGTGATCGTCACTTGGTGAGTAGCGG
GCTGCTGGGCTGGCCGGGGCTTTCGTGGCCGCCGGGCCGCTCGGTGGGACGGAAGCGTGTGGAGAGACCG
CCAAGGGCTGTAGTCTGGGTCCGCGAGCAAGGTTGCCCTGAACTGGGGGTTGGGGGGAGCGCAGCAAAAT
GGCGGCTGTTCCCGAGTCTTGAATGGAAGACGCTTGTGAGGCGGGCTGTGAGGTCGTTGAAACAAGGTGG
GGGGCATGGTGGGCGGCAAGAACCCAAGGTCTTGAGGCCTTCGCTAATGCGGGAAAGCTCTTATTCGGGT
GAGATGGGCTGGGGCACCATCTGGGGACCCTGACGTGAAGTTTGTCACTGACTGGAGAACTCGGTTTGTC
GTCTGTTGCGGGGGCGGCAGTTATGGCGGTGCCGTTGGGCAGTGCACCCGTACCTTTGGGAGCGCGCGCC
CTCGTCGTGTCGTGACGTCACCCGTTCTGTTGGCTTATAATGCAGGGTGGGGCCACCTGCCGGTAGGTGT
GCGGTAGGCTTTTCTCCGTCGCAGGACGCAGGGTTCGGGCCTAGGGTAGGCTCTCCTGAATCGACAGGCG
CCGGACCTCTGGTGAGGGGAGGGATAAGTGAGGCGTCAGTTTCTTTGGTCGGTTTTATGTACCTATCTTC
TTAAGTAGCTGAAGCTCCGGTTTTGAACTATGCGCTCGGGGTTGGCGAGTGTGTTTTGTGAAGTTTTTTA
GGCACCTTTTGAAATGTAATCATTTGGGTCAATATGTAATTTTCAGTGTTAGACTAGTAAATTGTCCGCT
AAATTCTGGCCGTTTTTGGCTTTTTTGTTAGACGAAGCTTGGTACCGAGCTCGGATCTCCACCCCGTACC
GGTCCTGCAGTCGAATTCACCATGTCTAGACTGGACAAGAGCAAAGTCATAAACGGAGCTCTGGAATTAC
TCAATGGTGTCGGTATCGAAGGCCTGACGACAAGGAAACTCGCTCAAAAGCTGGGAGTTGAGCAGCCTAC
CCTGTACTGGCACGTGAAGAACAAGCGGGCCCTGCTCGATGCCCTGCCAATCGAGATGCTGGACAGGCAT
CATACCCACTTCTGCCCCCTGGAAGGCGAGTCATGGCAAGACTTTCTGCGGAACAACGCCAAGTCATACC
GCTGTGCTCTCCTCTCACATCGCGACGGGGCTAAAGTGCATCTCGGCACCCGCCCAACAGAGAAACAGTA
CGAAACCCTGGAAAATCAGCTCGCGTTCCTGTGTCAGCAAGGCTTCTCCCTGGAGAACGCACTGTACGCT
CTGTCCGCCGTGGGCCACTTTACACTGGGCTGCGTATTGGAGGAACAGGAGCATCAAGTAGCAAAAGAGG
AAAGAGAGACACCTACCACCGATTCTATGCCCCCACTTCTGAGACAAGCAATTGAGCTGTTCGACCGGCA
GGGAGCCGAACCTGCCTTCCTTTTCGGCCTGGAACTAATCATATGTGGCCTGGAGAAACAGCTAAAGTGC
GAAAGCGGCGGGCCGACCGACGCCCTTGACGATTTTGACTTAGACATGCTCCCAGCCGATGCCCTTGACG
ACTTTGACCTTGATATGCTGCCTGCTGACGCTCTTGACGATTTTGACCTTGACATGCTCCCCGGGTAACT
AAGTAAGGATCCGCGGCCGCATCGATACTAACGTTACTGGCCGAAGCCGCTTGGAATAAGGCCGGTGTGC
GTTTGTCTATATGTTATTTTCCACCATATTGCCGTCTTTTGGCAATGTGAGGGCCCGGAAACCTGGCCCT
GTCTTCTTGACGAGCATTCCTAGGGGTCTTTCCCCTCTCGCCAAAGGAATGCAAGGTCTGTTGAATGTCG
TGAAGGAAGCAGTTCCTCTGGAAGCTTCTTGAAGACAAACAACGTCTGTAGCGACCCTTTGCAGGCAGCG
GAACCCCCCACCTGGCGACAGGTGCCTCTGCGGCCAAAAGCCACGTGTATAAGATACACCTGCAAAGGCG
GCACAACCCCAGTGCCACGTTGTGAGTTGGATAGTTGTGGAAAGAGTCAAATGGCTCTCCTCAAGCGTAT
TCAACAAGGGGCTGAAGGATGCCCAGAAGGTACCCCATTGTATGGGATCTGATCTGGGGCCTCGGTGCAC
ATGCTTTACATGTGTTTAGTCGAGGTTAAAAAAACGTCTAGGCCCCCCGAACCACGGGGACGTGGTTTTC
CTTTGAAAAACACGATGATAATATGGATATGGCCACAACGGTCGCCACCATGACCGAGTACAAGCCCACG
GTGCGCCTCGCCACCCGCGACGACGTCCCCAGGGCCGTACGCACCCTCGCCGCCGCGTTCGCCGACTACC
CCGCCACGCGCCACACCGTCGATCCGGACCGCCACATCGAGCGGGTCACCGAGCTGCAAGAACTCTTCCT
CACGCGCGTCGGGCTCGACATCGGCAAGGTGTGGGTCGCGGACGACGGCGCCGCGGTGGCGGTCTGGACC
ACGCCGGAGAGCGTCGAAGCGGGGGCGGTGTTCGCCGAGATCGGCCCGCGCATGGCCGAGTTGAGCGGTT
CCCGGCTGGCCGCGCAGCAACAGATGGAAGGCCTCCTGGCGCCGCACCGGCCCAAGGAGCCCGCGTGGTT
CCTGGCCACCGTCGGCGTCTCGCCCGACCACCAGGGCAAGGGTCTGGGCAGCGCCGTCGTGCTCCCCGGA
GTGGAGGCGGCCGAGCGCGCCGGGGTGCCCGCCTTCCTGGAGACCTCCGCGCCCCGCAACCTCCCCTTCT
ACGAGCGGCTCGGCTTCACCGTCACCGCCGACGTCGAGGTGCCCGAAGGACCGCGCACCTGGTGCATGAC
CCGCAAGCCCGGTGCCTGACGCATGCATGCGGCCGCGACTCTAGATCATAATCAGCCATACCACATTTGT
AGAGGTTTTACTTGCTTTAAAAAACCTCCCACACCTCCCCCTGAACCTGAAACATAAAATGAATGCAATT
GTTGTTGTTTAGTCCCTCCCAATTCGATATCAAGCTTATCGCGATAGATCCTAATCAACCTCTGGATTAC
AAAATTTGTGAAAGATTGACTGGTATTCTTAACTATGTTGCTCCTTTTACGCTATGTGGATACGCTGCTT
TAATGCCTTTGTATCATGCTATTGCTTCCCGTATGGCTTTCATTTTCTCCTCCTTGTATAAATCCTGGTT
GCTGTCTCTTTATGAGGAGTTGTGGCCCGTTGTCAGGCAACGTGGCGTGGTGTGCACTGTGTTTGCTGAC
GCAACCCCCACTGGTTGGGGCATTGCCACCACCTGTCAGCTCCTTTCCGGGACTTTCGCTTTCCCCCTCC
CTATTGCCACGGCGGAACTCATCGCCGCCTGCCTTGCCCGCTGCTGGACAGGGGCTCGGCTGTTGGGCAC
TGACAATTCCGTGGTGTTGTCGGGGAAATCATCGTCCTTTCCTTGGCTGCTCGCCTGTGTTGCCACCTGG
ATTCTGCGCGGGACGTCCTTCTGCTACGTCCCTTCGGCCCTCAATCCAGCGGACCTTCCTTCCCGCGGCC
TGCTGCCGGCTCTGCGGCCTCTTCCGCGTCTTCGCCTTCGCCCTCAGACGAGTCGGATCTCCCTTTGGGC
CGCCTCCCCGCCTGAGATCCTTTAAGACCAATGACTTACAAGGCAGCTGTAGATCTTAGCCACTTTTTAA
AAGAAAAGGGGGGACTGGAAGGGCTAATTCACTCCCAACGAAGACAAGATCTGCTTTTTGCTTGTACTGG
GTCTCTCTGGTTAGACCAGATCTGAGCCTGGGAGCTCTCTGGCTAACTAGGGAACCCACTGCTTAAGCCT
CAATAAAGCTTGCCTTGAGTGCTTCAAGTAGTGTGTGCCCGTCTGTTGTGTGACTCTGGTAACTAGAGAT
CCCTCAGACCCTTTTAGTCAGTGTGGAAAATCTCTAGCAGTAGTAGTTCATGTCATCTTATTATTCAGTA
TTTATAACTTGCAAAGAAATGAATATCAGAGAGTGAGAGGCCCGGGTTAATTAAGGAAAGGGCTAGATCA
TTCTTGAAGACGAAAGGGCCTCGTGATACGCCTATTTTTATAGGTTAATGTCATGATAATAATGGTTTCT
TAGACGTCAGGTGGCACTTTTCGGGGAAATGTGCGCGGAACCCCTATTTGTTTATTTTTCTAAATACATT
CAAATATGTATCCGCTCATGAGACAATAACCCTGATAAATGCTTCAATAATATTGAAAAAGGAAGAGTAT
GAGTATTCAACATTTCCGTGTCGCCCTTATTCCCTTTTTTGCGGCATTTTGCCTTCCTGTTTTTGCTCAC
CCAGAAACGCTGGTGAAAGTAAAAGATGCTGAAGATCAGTTGGGTGCACGAGTGGGTTACATCGAACTGG
ATCTCAACAGCGGTAAGATCCTTGAGAGTTTTCGCCCCGAAGAACGTTTTCCAATGATGAGCACTTTTAA
AGTTCTGCTATGTGGCGCGGTATTATCCCGTGTTGACGCCGGGCAAGAGCAACTCGGTCGCCGCATACAC
TATTCTCAGAATGACTTGGTTGAGTACTCACCAGTCACAGAAAAGCATCTTACGGATGGCATGACAGTAA
GAGAATTATGCAGTGCTGCCATAACCATGAGTGATAACACTGCGGCCAACTTACTTCTGACAACGATCGG
AGGACCGAAGGAGCTAACCGCTTTTTTGCACAACATGGGGGATCATGTAACTCGCCTTGATCGTTGGGAA
CCGGAGCTGAATGAAGCCATACCAAACGACGAGCGTGACACCACGATGCCTGTAGCAATGGCAACAACGT
TGCGCAAACTATTAACTGGCGAACTACTTACTCTAGCTTCCCGGCAACAATTAATAGACTGGATGGAGGC
GGATAAAGTTGCAGGACCACTTCTGCGCTCGGCCCTTCCGGCTGGCTGGTTTATTGCTGATAAATCTGGA
GCCGGTGAGCGTGGGTCTCGCGGTATCATTGCAGCACTGGGGCCAGATGGTAAGCCCTCCCGTATCGTAG
TTATCTACACGACGGGGAGTCAGGCAACTATGGATGAACGAAATAGACAGATCGCTGAGATAGGTGCCTC
ACTGATTAAGCATTGGTAACTGTCAGACCAAGTTTACTCATATATACTTTAGATTGATTTAAAACTTCAT
TTTTAATTTAAAAGGATCTAGGTGAAGATCCTTTTTGATAATCTCATGACCAAAATCCCTTAACGTGAGT
TTTCGTTCCACTGAGCGTCAGACCCCGTAGAAAAGATCAAAGGATCTTCTTGAGATCCTTTTTTTCTGCG
CGTAATCTGCTGCTTGCAAACAAAAAAACCACCGCTACCAGCGGTGGTTTGTTTGCCGGATCAAGAGCTA
CCAACTCTTTTTCCGAAGGTAACTGGCTTCAGCAGAGCGCAGATACCAAATACTGTTCTTCTAGTGTAGC
CGTAGTTAGGCCACCACTTCAAGAACTCTGTAGCACCGCCTACATACCTCGCTCTGCTAATCCTGTTACC
AGTGGCTGCTGCCAGTGGCGATAAGTCGTGTCTTACCGGGTTGGACTCAAGACGATAGTTACCGGATAAG
GCGCAGCGGTCGGGCTGAACGGGGGGTTCGTGCACACAGCCCAGCTTGGAGCGAACGACCTACACCGAAC
TGAGATACCTACAGCGTGAGCTATGAGAAAGCGCCACGCTTCCCGAAGGGAGAAAGGCGGACAGGTATCC
GGTAAGCGGCAGGGTCGGAACAGGAGAGCGCACGAGGGAGCTTCCAGGGGGAAACGCCTGGTATCTTTAT
AGTCCTGTCGGGTTTCGCCACCTCTGACTTGAGCGTCGATTTTTGTGATGCTCGTCAGGGGGGCGGAGCC
TATGGAAAAACGCCAGCAACGCGGCCTTTTTACGGTTCCTGGCCTTTTGCTGGCCTTTTGCTCACATGTT
CTTTCCTGCGTTATCCCCTGATTCTGTGGATAACCGTATTACCGCCTTTGAGTGAGCTGATACCGCTCGC
CGCAGCCGAACGACCGAGCGCAGCGAGTCAGTGAGCGAGGAAGCGGAAGAGCGCCCAATACGCAAACCGC
CTCTCCCCGCGCGTTGGCCGATTCATTAATGCAGCAAGCTCATGGCTGACTAATTTTTTTTATTTATGCA
GAGGCCGAGGCCGCCTCGGCCTCTGAGCTATTCCAGAAGTAGTGAGGAGGCTTTTTTGGAGGCCTAGGCT
TTTGCAAAAAGCTCCCCGTGGCACGACAGGTTTCCCGACTGGAAAGCGGGCAGTGAGCGCAACGCAATTA
ATGTGAGTTAGCTCACTCATTAGGCACCCCAGGCTTTACACTTTATGCTTCCGGCTCGTATGTTGTGTGG
AATTGTGAGCGGATAACAATTTCACACAGGAAACAGCTATGACATGATTACGAATTTCACAAATAAAGCA
TTTTTTTCACTGCATTCTAGTTGTGGTTTGTCCAAACTCATCAATGTATCTTATCATGTCTGGATCAACT
GGATAACTCAAGCTAACCAAAATCATCCCAAACTTCCCACCCCATACCCTATTACCACTGCCAATTACCT
GTGGTTTCATTTACTCTAAACCTGTGATTCCTCTGAATTATTTTCATTTTAAAGAAATTGTATTTGTTAA
ATATGTACTACAAACTTAGTAGT
Features (pLannotate 1.2.2; 33 found; start..end, strand, type, name):
    377..634     +  LTR            5' LTR (truncated): truncated 5' long terminal repeat (LTR) from HIV-1
    681..806     +  misc_feature   HIV-1 Ψ: packaging signal of human immunodeficiency virus type 1
    790..1128    +  CDS            HIV-1 gag (fragment): gag protein from human immunodeficiency virus 1; gag
   1303..1536    +  misc_feature   RRE: The Rev response element (RRE) of HIV-1 allows for Rev-dependent mRNA export from the nucleus to the cytoplasm.
   1913..2013    +  CDS            Rev (fragment): human immunodeficiency virus 1 (HIV-1) Rev protein; rev; enhances nuclear export of unspliced and incompletely spliced viral mRNAs
   2058..2175    +  misc_feature   cPPT/CTS: central polypurine tract and central termination sequence of HIV-1
   2230..2500    +  protein_bind   tetracycline response element: contains seven copies of the tetracycline operator tetO tetracycline repressor TetR
   2511..2528    +  misc_feature   MCS (fragment): pUC18/19 multiple cloning site
   2533..2571    +  promoter       minimal CMV promoter: human cytomegalovirus (CMV) immediate early promoter
   2690..3385    +  CDS            mKate2: mKate2 is a basic (constitutively fluorescent) red fluorescent protein published in 2009, derived from Entacmaea quadricolor. It is reported to be a rapidly-maturing monomer with moderate acid sensitivity.
   3572..4141    +  CDS            H-Ras: human small GTPase proto-oncoprotein
   4229..4264    +  promoter       PGK promoter (fragment): mouse phosphoglycerate kinase 1 promoter
   4282..5493    +  promoter       UbC promoter: human ubiquitin C promoter
   5552..6249    +  CDS            rtTA3 (fragment): reverse tetracycline transactivator 3 activates expression from Tet-responsive promoters in the presence of doxycycline
   6179..6289    +  CDS            VP48: 3 tandem repeats of the minimal activation domain of herpes simplex virus VP16 (Cheng et al., 2013)
   6419..6881    +  misc_feature   IRES: internal ribosome entry site (IRES) of the encephalomyocarditis virus (EMCV)
   6910..7509    +  CDS            PuroR: puromycin N-acetyltransferase; pac from Streptomyces alboniger; confers resistance to puromycin
   7534..7617    +  CDS            large T antigen (fragment): large T antigen from SV40 (simian virus 40)
   7651..7671    +  misc_feature   MCS (fragment): pBluescript multiple cloning site
   7683..8271    +  misc_feature   WPRE: woodchuck hepatitis virus posttranscriptional regulatory element
   8279..8344    +  CDS            nef (fragment): NEF_HV1Z2 - Experimental evidence at protein level: Swiss-Prot protein existence level 1. Extracellular Nef protein targets CD4(+) T-lymphocytes for apoptosis by interacting with CXCR4 surface receptors. From Human immunodeficiency virus type 1 group M subtype D (isolate Z2/CDC-Z34) (HIV-1).
   8346..8579    +  LTR            3' LTR (ΔU3): self-inactivating 3' long terminal repeat (LTR) from HIV-1
   8784..8888    +  promoter       AmpR promoter: bla
   8889..9749    +  CDS            AmpR: β-lactamase; bla; confers resistance to ampicillin, carbenicillin, and related antibiotics
   9920..10508   +  rep_origin     ori: high-copy-number ColE1/pMB1/pBR322/pUC origin of replication
  10691..10745   +  CDS            lacI (fragment): lac repressor; lacI; The lac repressor binds to the lac operator to inhibit transcription in E. coli. This inhibition can be relieved by adding lactose or isopropyl-β-D-thiogalactopyranoside (IPTG).
  10751..10844   +  rep_origin     SV40 ori (fragment): SV40 origin of replication
  10869..10906   +  CDS            lacI (fragment): lac repressor; lacI; The lac repressor binds to the lac operator to inhibit transcription in E. coli. This inhibition can be relieved by adding lactose or isopropyl-β-D-thiogalactopyranoside (IPTG).
  10919..10940   +  protein_bind   CAP binding site: CAP binding activates transcription in the presence of cAMP. E. coli catabolite activator protein
  10955..10985   +  promoter       lac promoter: promoter for the E. coli lac operon
  10989..11011   +  protein_bind   lac operator (fragment): The lac repressor binds to the lac operator to inhibit transcription in E. coli. This inhibition can be relieved by adding lactose or isopropyl-β-D-thiogalactopyranoside (IPTG). lac repressor encoded by lacI
  11043..11126   +  polyA_signal   SV40 poly(A) signal (fragment): SV40 polyadenylation signal
  11293..329     +  CDS            nef (fragment) (across the origin): NEF_HV1BR - Experimental evidence at protein level: Swiss-Prot protein existence level 1. Extracellular Nef protein targets CD4(+) T-lymphocytes for apoptosis by interacting with CXCR4 surface receptors (PubMed:14990729). From Human immunodeficiency virus type 1 group M subtype B (isolate BRU/LAI) (HIV-1).
