[The description below was written by a language model from this plasmid's Addgene catalogue record and pLannotate feature annotations shown in this document.]
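Description:
pInducer(p20) x mKate2-NLS-P2A-HRas(N17)_ires-puro is an all-in-one, doxycycline-inducible lentiviral expression vector built on the pInducer20 backbone, in which the selection cassette is IRES-puromycin. The sequenced plasmid is about 11.3 kb. It is maintained in E. coli through a high-copy ColE1/pUC-type origin and an ampicillin resistance gene. The lentiviral portion comprises a truncated HIV-1 5' LTR, the Ψ packaging signal with a gag fragment, the RRE for Rev-dependent RNA export, the cPPT/CTS, a WPRE to enhance transcript expression, and a self-inactivating ΔU3 3' LTR. Viral proteins must therefore be supplied in trans during packaging, and the integrated provirus lacks LTR promoter activity.

Two transcription units sit between the LTRs. The first is a tetracycline response element with seven tetO copies fused to a minimal CMV promoter. It drives a single open reading frame encoding the red fluorescent protein mKate2 with a nuclear localisation signal, a P2A self-cleaving peptide, and human HRAS carrying the S17N substitution, a dominant-negative form of the GTPase. The NLS and P2A are indicated by the construct name and purpose rather than annotated separately, and they presumably occupy the gap between the mKate2 and H-Ras features. Downstream, the constitutive human UbC promoter expresses the reverse transactivator rtTA3, followed by an EMCV IRES and the puromycin N-acetyltransferase gene. Transduced cells can thus be selected with puromycin and already carry the transactivator. Adding doxycycline switches on HRas(N17), and nuclear red fluorescence marks the expressing cells. The associated work used such tools to perturb Ras–MAPK signalling while following single-cell ERK dynamics in colorectal cancer organoids.
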