Addgene plasmid #167832: pInducer(p20) x mKate2-NLS-P2A-HRas(N17)_ires-puro
Purpose: Inducible expression of dominant negative HRas(N17) and P2A-coupled reporter mKate2-NLS
Depositing lab: Hugo Snippert. Depositing organization: University Medical Centre Utrecht. Publication: Quantifying single-cell ERK dynamics in colorectal cancer organoids reveals EGFR as an amplifier of oncogenic MAPK pathway signalling. Ponsioen B, Post JB, Buissant des Amorie JR, Laskaris D, van Ineveld RL, Kersten S, Bertotti A, Sassi F, Sipieter F, Cappe B, Mertens S, Verlaan-Klink I, Boj SF, Vries RGJ, Rehmann H, Vandenabeele P, Riquet FB, Trusolino L, Bos JL, Snippert HJG. Nat Cell Biol. 2021 Apr;23(4):377-390. doi: 10.1038/s41556-021-00654-5. Epub 2021 Apr 1. PubMed 33795873.
Backbone
  Vector backbone: pInducer20
  Backbone manufacturer: Meerbey et al., PNAS
  Backbone size w/o insert (bp): 5900
  Vector type: Mammalian Expression, Lentiviral
  Selectable markers: Puromycin ; mKate2
Growth in bacteria
  Bacterial resistance: Ampicillin, 100 μg/mL
  Growth temperature: 37°C
  Growth strain: NEB Stable
  Copy number: High Copy
Gene/Insert
  Gene/Insert name: HRAS(N17)
  Species: H. sapiens (human)
  Insert size (bp): 570
  Mutation: S17N
  Entrez Gene: HRAS (a.k.a. C-BAS/HAS, C-H-RAS, C-HA-RAS1, CTLO, H-RASIDX, HAMSV, HRAS1, RASH1, p21ras)
  Promoter: Ubc, TRE
  Cloning method: Ligation Independent Cloning
Terms and licenses: Academic/Nonprofit Terms; Industry Terms: Not Available to Industry
How to cite: pInducer(p20) x mKate2-NLS-P2A-HRas(N17)_ires-puro was a gift from Hugo Snippert (Addgene plasmid # 167832 ; http://n2t.net/addgene:167832 ; RRID:Addgene_167832)
