>Addgene plasmid #167832 | pInducer(p20) x mKate2-NLS-P2A-HRas(N17)_ires-puro | depositor partial sequence | sequence record 325732 | TRE x mKate2-NLS-P2A-Hras(N17)
TCCCTATCAGTGATAGAGAAAAGTGAAAGTCGAGTTTACCACTCCCTATCAGTGATAGAGAAAAGTGAAA
GTCGAGTTTACCACTCCCTATCAGTGATAGAGAAAAGTGAAAGTCGAGTTTACCACTCCCTATCAGTGAT
AGAGAAAAGTGAAAGTCGAGTTTACCACTCCCTATCAGTGATAGAGAAAAGTGAAAGTCGAGTTTACCAC
TCCCTATCAGTGATAGAGAAAAGTGAAAGTCGAGTTTACCACTCCCTATCAGTGATAGAGAAAAGTGAAA
GTCGAGCTCGGTACCCGGGTCGAGGTAGGCGTGTACGGTGGGAGGCCTATATAAGCAGAGCTCGTTTAGT
GAACCGTCAGATCGCCTGGAGACGCCATCCACGCTGTTTTGACCTCCATAGAAGACACCGGGACCGATCC
AGCCTCCGCGGCCCCGAACTAGTCCAGACGCGTTTCCACCATGGTGAGCGAGCTGATTAAGGAGAACATG
CACATGAAGCTGTACATGGAGGGCACCGTGAACAACCACCACTTCAAGTGCACATCCGAGGGCGAAGGCA
AGCCCTACGAGGGCACCCAGACCATGAGAATCAAGGCGGTCGAGGGCGGCCCTCTCCCCTTCGCCTTCGA
CATCCTGGCTACCAGCTTCATGTACGGCAGCAAAACCTTCATCAACCACACCCAGGGCATCCCCGACTTC
TTTAAGCAGTCCTTCCCCGAGGGCTTCACATGGGAGAGAGTCACCACATACGAAGACGGGGGCGTGCTGA
CCGCTACCCAGGACACCAGCCTCCAGGACGGCTGCCTCATCTACAACGTCAAGATCAGAGGGGTGAACTT
CCCATCCAACGGCCCTGTGATGCAGAAGAAAACACTCGGCTGGGAGGCCTCCACCGAGACCCTGTACCCC
GCTGACGGCGGCCTGGAAGGCAGAGCCGACATGGCCCTGAAGCTCGTGGGCGGGGGCCACCTGATCTGCA
ACTTGAAGACCACATACAGATCCAAGAAACCCGCTAAGAACCTCAAGATGCCCGGCGTCTACTATGTGGA
CAGAAGACTGGAAAGAATCAAGGAGGCCGACAAAGAGACCTACGTCGAGCAGCACGAGGTGGCTGTGGCC
AGATACTGCGACCTCCCTAGCAAACTGGGGCACAGACCAAAGAAAAAGAGAAAAGTCGGAGGTGGACCAA
AGAAGAAGCGAAAAGTTAGCGCTCCAAAAAAGAAAAGGAAAGTCAGCATGTTAACGGAGCTGTACAAGGC
TAGAGATATCGGATCTGGCGCCACAAACTTCTCCCTGTTGAAGCAGGCGGGAGATGTTGAAGAGAACCCT
GGACCTGCTAGCATGACGGAATATAAGCTTGTGGTGGTGGGCGCCGGCGGTGTGGGCAAGAATGCGCTGA
CCATCCAGCTGATCCAGAACCATTTTGTGGACGAATACGACCCCACTATAGAGGATTCCTACCGGAAGCA
GGTGGTCATTGATGGGGAGACGTGCCTGTTGGACATCCTGGATACCGCCGGCCAGGAGGAGTACAGCGCC
ATGCGGGACCAGTACATGCGCACCGGGGAGGGCTTCCTGTGTGTGTTTGCCATCAACAACACCAAGTCTT
TTGAGGACATCCACCAGTACAGGGAGCAGATCAAACGGGTGAAGGACTCGGATGACGTGCCCATGGTGCT
GGTGGGGAACAAGTGTGACCTGGCTGCACGCACTGTGGAATCTCGGCAGGCTCAGGACCTCGCCCGAAGC
TACGGCATCCCCTACATCGAGACCTCGGCCAAGACCCGGCAGGGAGTGGAGGATGCCTTCTACACGTTGG
TGCGTGAGATCCGGCAGCACAAGCTGCGGAAGCTGAACCCTCCTGATGAGAGTGGCCCCGGCTGCATGAG
CTGCAAGTGTGTGCTCTCCTGA
