>Addgene plasmid #167832 | pInducer(p20) x mKate2-NLS-P2A-HRas(N17)_ires-puro | depositor partial sequence | sequence record 325733 | UBC-rtTA-ires-Puro
GATCTGGCCTCCGCGCCGGGTTTTGGCGCCTCCCGCGGGCGCCCCCCTCCTCACGGCGAGCGCTGCCACG
TCAGACGAAGGGCGCAGCGAGCGTCCTGATCCTTCCGCCCGGACGCTCAGGACAGCGGCCCGCTGCTCAT
AAGACTCGGCCTTAGAACCCCAGTATCAGCAGAAGGACATTTTAGGACGGGACTTGGGTGACTCTAGGGC
ACTGGTTTTCTTTCCAGAGAGCGGAACAGGCGAGGAAAAGTAGTCCCTTCTCGGCGATTCTGCGGAGGGA
TCTCCGTGGGGCGGTGAACGCCGATGATTATATAAGGACGCGCCGGGTGTGGCACAGCTAGTTCCGTCGC
AGCCGGGATTTGGGTCGCGGTTCTTGTTTGTGGATCGCTGTGATCGTCACTTGGTGAGTAGCGGGCTGCT
GGGCTGGCCGGGGCTTTCGTGGCCGCCGGGCCGCTCGGTGGGACGGAAGCGTGTGGAGAGACCGCCAAGG
GCTGTAGTCTGGGTCCGCGAGCAAGGTTGCCCTGAACTGGGGGTTGGGGGGAGCGCAGCAAAATGGCGGC
TGTTCCCGAGTCTTGAATGGAAGACGCTTGTGAGGCGGGCTGTGAGGTCGTTGAAACAAGGTGGGGGGCA
TGGTGGGCGGCAAGAACCCAAGGTCTTGAGGCCTTCGCTAATGCGGGAAAGCTCTTATTCGGGTGAGATG
GGCTGGGGCACCATCTGGGGACCCTGACGTGAAGTTTGTCACTGACTGGAGAACTCGGTTTGTCGTCTGT
TGCGGGGGCGGCAGTTATGGCGGTGCCGTTGGGCAGTGCACCCGTACCTTTGGGAGCGCGCGCCCTCGTC
GTGTCGTGACGTCACCCGTTCTGTTGGCTTATAATGCAGGGTGGGGCCACCTGCCGGTAGGTGTGCGGTA
GGCTTTTCTCCGTCGCAGGACGCAGGGTTCGGGCCTAGGGTAGGCTCTCCTGAATCGACAGGCGCCGGAC
CTCTGGTGAGGGGAGGGATAAGTGAGGCGTCAGTTTCTTTGGTCGGTTTTATGTACCTATCTTCTTAAGT
AGCTGAAGCTCCGGTTTTGAACTATGCGCTCGGGGTTGGCGAGTGTGTTTTGTGAAGTTTTTTAGGCACC
TTTTGAAATGTAATCATTTGGGTCAATATGTAATTTTCAGTGTTAGACTAGTAAATTGTCCGCTAAATTC
TGGCCGTTTTTGGCTTTTTTGTTAGACGAAGCTTGGTACCGAGCTCGGATCTCCACCCCGTACCGGTCCT
GCAGTCGAATTCACCATGTCTAGACTGGACAAGAGCAAAGTCATAAACGGAGCTCTGGAATTACTCAATG
GTGTCGGTATCGAAGGCCTGACGACAAGGAAACTCGCTCAAAAGCTGGGAGTTGAGCAGCCTACCCTGTA
CTGGCACGTGAAGAACAAGCGGGCCCTGCTCGATGCCCTGCCAATCGAGATGCTGGACAGGCATCATACC
CACTTCTGCCCCCTGGAAGGCGAGTCATGGCAAGACTTTCTGCGGAACAACGCCAAGTCATACCGCTGTG
CTCTCCTCTCACATCGCGACGGGGCTAAAGTGCATCTCGGCACCCGCCCAACAGAGAAACAGTACGAAAC
CCTGGAAAATCAGCTCGCGTTCCTGTGTCAGCAAGGCTTCTCCCTGGAGAACGCACTGTACGCTCTGTCC
GCCGTGGGCCACTTTACACTGGGCTGCGTATTGGAGGAACAGGAGCATCAAGTAGCAAAAGAGGAAAGAG
AGACACCTACCACCGATTCTATGCCCCCACTTCTGAGACAAGCAATTGAGCTGTTCGACCGGCAGGGAGC
CGAACCTGCCTTCCTTTTCGGCCTGGAACTAATCATATGTGGCCTGGAGAAACAGCTAAAGTGCGAAAGC
GGCGGGCCGACCGACGCCCTTGACGATTTTGACTTAGACATGCTCCCAGCCGATGCCCTTGACGACTTTG
ACCTTGATATGCTGCCTGCTGACGCTCTTGACGATTTTGACCTTGACATGCTCCCCGGGTAACTAAGTAA
GGATCCGCGGCCGCATCGATACTAACGTTACTGGCCGAAGCCGCTTGGAATAAGGCCGGTGTGCGTTTGT
CTATATGTTATTTTCCACCATATTGCCGTCTTTTGGCAATGTGAGGGCCCGGAAACCTGGCCCTGTCTTC
TTGACGAGCATTCCTAGGGGTCTTTCCCCTCTCGCCAAAGGAATGCAAGGTCTGTTGAATGTCGTGAAGG
AAGCAGTTCCTCTGGAAGCTTCTTGAAGACAAACAACGTCTGTAGCGACCCTTTGCAGGCAGCGGAACCC
CCCACCTGGCGACAGGTGCCTCTGCGGCCAAAAGCCACGTGTATAAGATACACCTGCAAAGGCGGCACAA
CCCCAGTGCCACGTTGTGAGTTGGATAGTTGTGGAAAGAGTCAAATGGCTCTCCTCAAGCGTATTCAACA
AGGGGCTGAAGGATGCCCAGAAGGTACCCCATTGTATGGGATCTGATCTGGGGCCTCGGTGCACATGCTT
TACATGTGTTTAGTCGAGGTTAAAAAAACGTCTAGGCCCCCCGAACCACGGGGACGTGGTTTTCCTTTGA
AAAACACGATGATAATATGGATATGGCCACAACGGTCGCCACCATGACCGAGTACAAGCCCACGGTGCGC
CTCGCCACCCGCGACGACGTCCCCAGGGCCGTACGCACCCTCGCCGCCGCGTTCGCCGACTACCCCGCCA
CGCGCCACACCGTCGATCCGGACCGCCACATCGAGCGGGTCACCGAGCTGCAAGAACTCTTCCTCACGCG
CGTCGGGCTCGACATCGGCAAGGTGTGGGTCGCGGACGACGGCGCCGCGGTGGCGGTCTGGACCACGCCG
GAGAGCGTCGAAGCGGGGGCGGTGTTCGCCGAGATCGGCCCGCGCATGGCCGAGTTGAGCGGTTCCCGGC
TGGCCGCGCAGCAACAGATGGAAGGCCTCCTGGCGCCGCACCGGCCCAAGGAGCCCGCGTGGTTCCTGGC
CACCGTCGGCGTCTCGCCCGACCACCAGGGCAAGGGTCTGGGCAGCGCCGTCGTGCTCCCCGGAGTGGAG
GCGGCCGAGCGCGCCGGGGTGCCCGCCTTCCTGGAGACCTCCGCGCCCCGCAACCTCCCCTTCTACGAGC
GGCTCGGCTTCACCGTCACCGCCGACGTCGAGGTGCCCGAAGGACCGCGCACCTGGTGCATGACCCGCAA
GCCCGGTGCCTGA
